LOCUS       Exported 6609 bp ds-DNA circular SYN 13-MAY-2021
DEFINITION  Promoter: GAP, minimal Promoter: mCYC. Figure 4. Expresses GFP..
ACCESSION   .
VERSION     .
KEYWORDS    PP257
SOURCE      synthetic DNA construct
  ORGANISM  synthetic DNA construct
REFERENCE   1 (bases 1 to 6609)
  AUTHORS   Perez-Pinera P, Han N, Cleto S, Cao J, Purcell O, Shah KA, Lee K,
            Ram R, Lu TK
  TITLE     Synthetic biology and microbioreactor platforms for programmable
            production of biologics at the point-of-care.
  JOURNAL   Nat Commun. 2016 Jul 29;7:12211. doi: 10.1038/ncomms12211.
  PUBMED    27470089
REFERENCE   2 (bases 1 to 6609)
  AUTHORS   .
  TITLE     Direct Submission
  JOURNAL   Exported May 13, 2021 from SnapGene Server 1.1.58
            http://www.snapgene.com
FEATURES             Location/Qualifiers
     source          1..6609
                     /organism="synthetic DNA construct"
                     /mol_type="other DNA"
     promoter        157..568
                     /gene="S. cerevisiae TEF1"
                     /label=TEF1 promoter
                     /note="promoter for EF-1-alpha"
     promoter        576..623
                     /label=EM7 promoter
                     /note="synthetic bacterial promoter "
     CDS             642..1016
                     /codon_start=1
                     /gene="Sh ble from Streptoalloteichus hindustanus"
                     /product="antibiotic-binding protein"
                     /label=BleoR
                     /note="confers resistance to bleomycin, phleomycin, and
                     Zeocin(TM)"
                     /translation="MAKLTSAVPVLTARDVAGAVEFWTDRLGFSRDFVEDDFAGVVRDD
                     VTLFISAVQDQVVPDNTLAWVWVRGLDELYAEWSEVVSTNFRDASGPAMTEIGEQPWGR
                     EFALRDPAGNCVHFVAEEQD"
     terminator      1082..1329
                     /gene="S. cerevisiae CYC1"
                     /label=CYC1 terminator
                     /note="transcription terminator for CYC1"
     primer_bind     complement(1098..1116)
                     /label=CYC1
                     /note="CYC1 transcription termination signal, reverse
                     primer"
     rep_origin      complement(1404..1992)
                     /direction=LEFT
                     /label=ori
                     /note="high-copy-number ColE1/pMB1/pBR322/pUC origin of
                     replication"
     primer_bind     complement(1484..1503)
                     /label=pBR322ori-F
                     /note="pBR322 origin, forward primer"
     promoter        2886..3362
                     /label=GAP promoter
                     /note="promoter for Pichia pastoris
                     glyceraldehyde-3-phosphate dehydrogenase"
     CDS             3393..3413
                     /codon_start=1
                     /product="nuclear localization signal of SV40 (simian virus
                     40) large T antigen"
                     /label=SV40 NLS
                     /translation="PKKKRKV"
     CDS             4632..4781
                     /codon_start=1
                     /product="tetrameric repeat of the minimal activation
                     domain of herpes simplex virus VP16 (Beerli et al., 1998)"
                     /label=VP64
                     /translation="DALDDFDLDMLGSDALDDFDLDMLGSDALDDFDLDMLGSDALDDF
                     DLDML"
     CDS             4788..4814
                     /codon_start=1
                     /product="HA (human influenza hemagglutinin) epitope tag"
                     /label=HA
                     /translation="YPYDVPDYA"
     terminator      4856..5102
                     /gene="Pichia pastoris AOX1"
                     /label=AOX1 terminator
                     /note="transcription terminator for AOX1"
     CDS             5678..6394
                     /codon_start=1
                     /product="enhanced GFP"
                     /label=EGFP
                     /translation="MVSKGEELFTGVVPILVELDGDVNGHKFSVSGEGEGDATYGKLTL
                     KFICTTGKLPVPWPTLVTTLTYGVQCFSRYPDHMKQHDFFKSAMPEGYVQERTIFFKDD
                     GNYKTRAEVKFEGDTLVNRIELKGIDFKEDGNILGHKLEYNYNSHNVYIMADKQKNGIK
                     VNFKIRHNIEDGSVQLADHYQQNTPIGDGPVLLPDNHYLSTQSALSKDPNEKRDHMVLL
                     EFVTAAGITLGMDELYK"
     primer_bind     complement(5723..5744)
                     /label=EGFP-N
                     /note="EGFP, reverse primer"
     primer_bind     complement(5984..6003)
                     /label=EXFP-R
                     /note="For distinguishing EGFP variants, reverse primer"
     primer_bind     6331..6352
                     /label=EGFP-C
                     /note="EGFP, forward primer"
     CDS             6419..6448
                     /codon_start=1
                     /product="Myc (human c-Myc proto-oncogene) epitope tag"
                     /label=Myc
                     /translation="EQKLISEEDL"
     CDS             6464..6481
                     /codon_start=1
                     /product="6xHis affinity tag"
                     /label=6xHis
                     /translation="HHHHHH"
     terminator      6505..142
                     /gene="Pichia pastoris AOX1"
                     /label=AOX1 terminator
                     /note="transcription terminator for AOX1"
ORIGIN
        1 tcttctcgta cgagcttgct cctgatcagc ctatctcgca gctgatgaat atcttgtggt
       61 aggggtttgg gaaaatcatt cgagtttgat gtttttcttg gtatttccca ctcctcttca
      121 gagtacagaa gattaagtga gaccttcgtt tgtgcggatc ccccacacac catagcttca
      181 aaatgtttct actccttttt tactcttcca gattttctcg gactccgcgc atcgccgtac
      241 cacttcaaaa cacccaagca cagcatacta aattttccct ctttcttcct ctagggtgtc
      301 gttaattacc cgtactaaag gtttggaaaa gaaaaaagag accgcctcgt ttctttttct
      361 tcgtcgaaaa aggcaataaa aatttttatc acgtttcttt ttcttgaaat tttttttttt
      421 agtttttttc tctttcagtg acctccattg atatttaagt taataaacgg tcttcaattt
      481 ctcaagtttc agtttcattt ttcttgttct attacaactt tttttacttc ttgttcatta
      541 gaaagaaagc atagcaatct aatctaaggg gcggtgttga caattaatca tcggcatagt
      601 atatcggcat agtataatac gacaaggtga ggaactaaac catggccaag ttgaccagtg
      661 ccgttccggt gctcaccgcg cgcgacgtcg ccggagcggt cgagttctgg accgaccggc
      721 tcgggttctc ccgggacttc gtggaggacg acttcgccgg tgtggtccgg gacgacgtga
      781 ccctgttcat cagcgcggtc caggaccagg tggtgccgga caacaccctg gcctgggtgt
      841 gggtgcgcgg cctggacgag ctgtacgccg agtggtcgga ggtcgtgtcc acgaacttcc
      901 gggacgcctc cgggccggcc atgaccgaga tcggcgagca gccgtggggg cgggagttcg
      961 ccctgcgcga cccggccggc aactgcgtgc acttcgtggc cgaggagcag gactgacacg
     1021 tccgacggcg gcccacgggt cccaggcctc ggagatccgt cccccttttc ctttgtcgat
     1081 atcatgtaat tagttatgtc acgcttacat tcacgccctc cccccacatc cgctctaacc
     1141 gaaaaggaag gagttagaca acctgaagtc taggtcccta tttatttttt tatagttatg
     1201 ttagtattaa gaacgttatt tatatttcaa atttttcttt tttttctgta cagacgcgtg
     1261 tacgcatgta acattatact gaaaaccttg cttgagaagg ttttgggacg ctcgaaggct
     1321 ttaatttgca agctggagac caacatgtga gcaaaaggcc agcaaaaggc caggaaccgt
     1381 aaaaaggccg cgttgctggc gtttttccat aggctccgcc cccctgacga gcatcacaaa
     1441 aatcgacgct caagtcagag gtggcgaaac ccgacaggac tataaagata ccaggcgttt
     1501 ccccctggaa gctccctcgt gcgctctcct gttccgaccc tgccgcttac cggatacctg
     1561 tccgcctttc tcccttcggg aagcgtggcg ctttctcaat gctcacgctg taggtatctc
     1621 agttcggtgt aggtcgttcg ctccaagctg ggctgtgtgc acgaaccccc cgttcagccc
     1681 gaccgctgcg ccttatccgg taactatcgt cttgagtcca acccggtaag acacgactta
     1741 tcgccactgg cagcagccac tggtaacagg attagcagag cgaggtatgt aggcggtgct
     1801 acagagttct tgaagtggtg gcctaactac ggctacacta gaaggacagt atttggtatc
     1861 tgcgctctgc tgaagccagt taccttcgga aaaagagttg gtagctcttg atccggcaaa
     1921 caaaccaccg ctggtagcgg tggttttttt gtttgcaagc agcagattac gcgcagaaaa
     1981 aaaggatctc aagaagatcc tttgatcttt tctacggggt ctgacgctca gtggaacgaa
     2041 aactcacgtt aagggatttt ggtcatgaga tcagatctga gctcgtttgg ccgtggccgt
     2101 gctcgtcctc gtcggccggc ttgtcgacga cggcggtctc cgtcgtcagg atcatccggg
     2161 ccacaagctt gctgacagaa gcctcaagaa aaaaaaaatt cttcttcgac tatgctggag
     2221 gcagagatga tcgagccggt agttaactat atatagctaa attggttcca tcacctcgag
     2281 tcaattcttg atttagtata cacataacca aatttggatc aagtttgaag taaaacttta
     2341 acttcagctc cttacatttg cactaagatc tctgctactc tggtcccaag tgaaccacct
     2401 tttggaccct attgaccgga ccttaacttg ccaaacctaa acgcttaatg cctcagacgt
     2461 tttaatgcct ctcaacacct ccaaggttgc tttcttgagc atgcctacta gggactttaa
     2521 cgaactgtgg ggttgcagac agtttcaggc gtgtcccgac caatatggcc tactagactc
     2581 tctgaaaaat cacagttttc cagtagttcc gatcaaatta ccatcgaaat ggtcccataa
     2641 acggacattt gacatccgtt cctgaattat agtcttccac cgtggatcat ggtgttcctt
     2701 tttttcccaa agaatatcag catcccttaa ctacgttagg tcagtgatga caatggacca
     2761 aattgttgca aggtttttct ttttctttca tcggcacatt tcagcctcac atgcgactat
     2821 tatcgatcaa tgaaatccat caagattgaa atcttaaaat tgcccctttc acttgacagg
     2881 atcctttttt gtagaaatgt cttggtgtcc tcgtccaatc aggtagccat ctctgaaata
     2941 tctggctccg ttgcaactcc gaacgacctg ctggcaacgt aaaattctcc ggggtaaaac
     3001 tttaatgtgg agtaatggaa ccagaaacgt ctcttccctt ctctctcctt ccaccgcccg
     3061 ttaccgtccc taggaaattt tactctgctg gagagcttct tctacggccc ccttgcagca
     3121 atgctcttcc cagcattacg ttgcgggtaa aacggaggtc gtgtacccga cctagcagcc
     3181 cagggatgga aaagtcccgg ccgtcgctgg caataatagc gggcggacgc atgtcatgag
     3241 attattggaa accaccagaa tcgaatataa aaggcgaaca cctttcccaa ttttggtttc
     3301 ccctgaccca aagactttaa atttaattta tttgtcccta tttcaatcaa ttgaacaact
     3361 atcaaaacac actagtaaaa atgcgcggag ctcctaagaa aaagcgcaaa gtccggccgg
     3421 catctagacc cggggagcgc cccttccagt gtcgcatttg catgcggaac ttttcgcgcc
     3481 aggacaggct tgacaggcat acccgtactc ataccggtga aaaaccgttt cagtgtcgga
     3541 tctgtatgcg aaatttctcc cagaaggagc acttggcggg gcatctacgt acgcacaccg
     3601 gcgagaagcc attccaatgc cgaatatgca tgcgcaactt cagtcgccgc gacaacctga
     3661 accggcacct aaaaacccac ctgaggaaca tatgcggcgg aggcacacct gcagctgcgt
     3721 cgactctaga ggatccatct gctggagaca tgagagctgc caacctttgg ccaagcccgc
     3781 tcatgatcaa acgctctaag aagaacagcc tggccttgtc cctgacggcc gaccagatgg
     3841 tcagtgcctt gttggatgct gagcccccca tactctattc cgagtatgat cctaccagac
     3901 ccttcagtga agcttcgatg atgggcttac tgaccaacct ggcagacagg gagctggttc
     3961 acatgatcaa ctgggcgaag agggtgccag gctttgtgga tttgaccctc catgatcagg
     4021 tccaccttct agaatgtgcc tggctagaga tcctgatgat tggtctcgtc tggcgctcca
     4081 tggagcaccc agtgaagcta ctgtttgctc ctaacttgct cttggacagg aaccagggaa
     4141 aatgtgtaga gggcatggtg gagatcttcg acatgctgct ggctacatca tctcggttcc
     4201 gcatgatgaa tctgcaggga gaggagtttg tgtgcctcaa atctattatt ttgcttaatt
     4261 ctggagtgta cacatttctg tccagcaccc tgaagtctct ggaagagaag gaccatatcc
     4321 accgagtcct ggacaagatc acagacactt tgatccacct gatggccaag gcaggcctga
     4381 ccctgcagca gcagcaccag cggctggccc agctcctcct catcctctcc cacatcaggc
     4441 acatgagtaa caaaggcatg gagcatctgt acagcatgaa gtgcaagaac gtggtgcccc
     4501 tctatgacct gctgctggag atgctggacg cccaccgcct acatgcgccc actagccgtg
     4561 gaggggcatc cgtggaggag acggaccaaa gccacttggc cactgcgggc tctacttcat
     4621 cgcctagggc cgacgcgctg gacgatttcg atctcgacat gctgggttct gatgccctcg
     4681 atgactttga cctggatatg ttgggaagcg acgcattgga tgactttgat ctggacatgc
     4741 tcggctccga tgctctggac gatttcgatc tcgatatgtt aattaactac ccgtacgacg
     4801 ttccggacta cgcttcttga ggtaccatcg gtagaccggt cttgctagat tctaatcaag
     4861 aggatgtcag aatgccattt gcctgagaga tgcaggcttc atttttgata cttttttatt
     4921 tgtaacctat atagtatagg attttttttg tcattttgtt tcttctcgta cgagcttgct
     4981 cctgatcagc ctatctcgca gctgatgaat atcttgtggt aggggtttgg gaaaatcatt
     5041 cgagtttgat gtttttcttg gtatttccca ctcctcttca gagtacagaa gattaagtga
     5101 gagctagcat atcatataga agtcatcgcg gcagatcaat tcatcaatcg gagtgaggat
     5161 attgcgagtt taccaccatc aatcggagtg aggatctcca attggtgacg gtccagtcat
     5221 caatcggagt gaggattcag ctgcttctcg aggccgcaca tcaatcggag tgaggatgta
     5281 cagggtgggc tgttccacca tcaatcggag tgaggatttg cgtcaatggg gcggagttca
     5341 tcaatcggag tgaggatatc gaagtcatcg agagcactca tcaatcggag tgaggatata
     5401 ctccacccat tgacgtcaca tcaatcggag tgaggattgg aaccagaagg gtctcttcat
     5461 caatcggagt gaggataccc tatgggcgcg ccaccctatg gcatgcatgt gctctgtatg
     5521 tatataaaac tcttgttttc ttcttttctc taaatattct ttccttatac attaggtcct
     5581 ttgtagcata aattactata cttctataga cacgcaaaca caaatacaca cactaaatta
     5641 ccggatcaat tcgaagctta aatcgaaacg cgaattcatg gtgagcaagg gcgaggagct
     5701 gttcaccggg gtggtgccca tcctggtcga gctggacggc gacgtaaacg gccacaagtt
     5761 cagcgtgtcc ggcgagggcg agggcgatgc cacctacggc aagctgaccc tgaagttcat
     5821 ctgcaccacc ggcaagctgc ccgtgccctg gcccaccctc gtgaccaccc tgacctacgg
     5881 cgtgcagtgc ttcagccgct accccgacca catgaagcag cacgacttct tcaagtccgc
     5941 catgcccgaa ggctacgtcc aggagcgcac catcttcttc aaggacgacg gcaactacaa
     6001 gacccgcgcc gaggtgaagt tcgagggcga caccctggtg aaccgcatcg agctgaaggg
     6061 catcgacttc aaggaggacg gcaacatcct ggggcacaag ctggagtaca actacaacag
     6121 ccacaacgtc tatatcatgg ccgacaagca gaagaacggc atcaaggtga acttcaagat
     6181 ccgccacaac atcgaggacg gcagcgtgca gctcgccgac cactaccagc agaacacccc
     6241 catcggcgac ggccccgtgc tgctgcccga caaccactac ctgagcaccc agagcgccct
     6301 gagcaaagac cccaacgaga agcgcgatca catggtcctg ctggagttcg tgaccgccgc
     6361 cgggatcact ctcggcatgg acgagctgta caaggccgcg gcggccgcca gctttctaga
     6421 acaaaaactc atctcagaag aggatctgaa tagcgccgtc gaccatcatc atcatcatca
     6481 ttgaccggtc ttgctagatt ctaatcaaga ggatgtcaga atgccatttg cctgagagat
     6541 gcaggcttca tttttgatac ttttttattt gtaacctata tagtatagga ttttttttgt
     6601 cattttgtt
//
