[The description below was written by a language model from this plasmid's Addgene catalogue record and the feature table of its GenBank file.]
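Description:
PP257 is a 6.6 kb yeast expression plasmid built on the pPICZ A backbone, a vector family designed for Pichia pastoris. It replicates in E. coli through a high-copy ColE1/pUC-type origin, and no yeast origin is annotated, consistent with the integrative use typical of pPICZ vectors. A single Sh ble gene provides Zeocin selection in both hosts. It sits behind tandem promoters, the S. cerevisiae TEF1 promoter for yeast and the synthetic EM7 promoter for bacteria, and is followed by the CYC1 terminator.

The payload appears to be a two-part synthetic transcription circuit. In the first unit, the constitutive P. pastoris GAP promoter drives an open reading frame that begins with an SV40 nuclear localization signal and ends with the VP64 activation domain and an HA epitope tag, closed by an AOX1 terminator. About 1.2 kb between the NLS and VP64 is unannotated. This region presumably encodes the DNA-binding portion of a synthetic transcriptional activator, but the record does not state its identity. The second unit encodes EGFP fused at its C-terminus to Myc and 6xHis tags and ends with a second AOX1 terminator. The catalogue entry names a minimal CYC promoter (mCYC), which is not annotated in the feature table. It most likely lies in the unannotated stretch upstream of EGFP, possibly together with binding sites for the activator, though this is an inference.

As recorded, the plasmid expresses GFP as a reporter for one particular pairing of a driving promoter (GAP) with a minimal promoter (mCYC). It comes from work on programmable gene expression systems for producing biologics in yeast.
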