Addgene plasmid #78963: PP257
Purpose: Promoter: GAP, minimal Promoter: mCYC. Figure 4. Expresses GFP.
Depositing lab: Timothy Lu. Depositing organization: Massachusetts Institute of Technology. Publication: Synthetic biology and microbioreactor platforms for programmable production of biologics at the point-of-care. Perez-Pinera P, Han N, Cleto S, Cao J, Purcell O, Shah KA, Lee K, Ram R, Lu TK. Nat Commun. 2016 Jul 29;7:12211. doi: 10.1038/ncomms12211. PubMed 27470089.
Backbone
  Vector backbone: pPICZ A
  Vector type: Yeast Expression
  Selectable markers: Zeocin
Growth in bacteria
  Bacterial resistance: Bleocin (Zeocin), 50 μg/mL
  Growth temperature: 37°C
  Growth strain: DH5alpha
  Copy number: Unknown
Gene/Insert
  Gene/Insert name: GFP
Terms and licenses: Academic/Nonprofit Terms; Industry Terms: Not Available to Industry
How to cite: PP257 was a gift from Timothy Lu (Addgene plasmid # 78963 ; http://n2t.net/addgene:78963 ; RRID:Addgene_78963)
