>Addgene plasmid #78963 | PP257 | addgene partial sequence | sequence record 153584 | EGFP-N 5'-CGTCGCCGTCCAGCTCGACCAG-3'
TAGTGTGTGTATTTGTGTTTGCGTGTCTATAGAAGTATAGTAATTTATGCTACAAAGGACCTAATGTATA
AGGAAAGAATATTTAGAGAAAAGAAGAAAACAAGAGTTTTATATACATACAGAGCACATGCATGCCATAG
GGTGGCGCGCCCATAGGGTATCCTCACTCCGATTGATGAAGAGACCCTTCTGGTTCCAATCCTCACTCCG
ATTGATGTGACGTCAATGGGTGGAGTATATCCTCACTCCGATTGATGAGTGCTCTCGATGACTTCGATAT
CCTCACTCCGATTGATGAACTCCGCCCCATTGACGCAAATCCTCACTCCGATTGATGGTGGAACAGCCCA
CCCTGTACATCCTCACTCCGATTGATGTGCGGCCTCGAGAAGCAGCTGAATCCTCACTCCGATTGATGAC
TGGACCGTCACCAATTGGAGATCCTCACTCCGATTGATGGTGGTAAACTCGCAATATCCTCACTCCGATT
GATGAATTGATCTGCCGCGATGACTTCTATATGATATGCTAGCTCTCACTTAATCTTCTGTACTCTGAAG
AGGAGTGGGAAATACCAAGAAAAACATCAAACTCGAATGATTTTCCCAAACCCCTACCACAAGATATTCA
TCAGCTGCGA
